Addgene plasmid #143845: TFORF1759
Purpose: Lentiviral vector for overexpressing transcription factor ORFs with unique 24-bp barcodes. Barcodes facilitate identification of transcription factors in pooled screens.
Depositing lab: Feng Zhang. Depositing organization: Broad Institute. Publication: A transcription factor atlas of directed differentiation. Joung J, Ma S, Tay T, Geiger-Schuller KR, Kirchgatterer PC, Verdine VK, Guo B, Arias-Garcia MA, Allen WE, Singh A, Kuksenko O, Abudayyeh OO, Gootenberg JS, Fu Z, Macrae RK, Buenrostro JD, Regev A, Zhang F. Cell. 2023 Jan 5;186(1):209-229.e26. doi: 10.1016/j.cell.2022.11.026. PubMed 36608654.
Backbone
  Vector backbone: pLX_TRC317
  Backbone manufacturer: Broad Institute Genetic Perturbation Platform
  Backbone size w/o insert (bp): 8264
  Vector type: Mammalian Expression, Lentiviral
  Selectable markers: Puromycin
Growth in bacteria
  Bacterial resistance: Ampicillin, 100 μg/mL
  Growth temperature: 37°C
  Growth strain: NEB Stable
  Copy number: High Copy
Gene/Insert
  Gene/Insert name: ALYREF
  Species: H. sapiens (human)
  Insert size (bp): 896
  Entrez Gene: ALYREF (a.k.a. ALY, ALY/REF, BEF, REF, THOC4)
  Promoter: EF1a
  Cloning method: Unknown
  Sequencing primers: 5′ GGGTGGAGACTGAAGTTAGGCCAG; 3′ CACATAGCGTAAAAGGAGCAACATAG
Terms and licenses: Academic/Nonprofit Terms; Industry Terms: Not Available to Industry
Depositor comments: NM_005782,ENST00000505490 . The transcription factor ORF portion of this plasmid was synthesized by Genewiz. Please test multiple small colonies in case of plasmid recombination. To make this collection available in a timely manner, a portion of this collection was not fully sequenced by Addgene. If an Addgene verified full plasmid sequence is not available, please contact us prior to placing an order to request the full sequence.
How to cite: TFORF1759 was a gift from Feng Zhang (Addgene plasmid # 143845 ; http://n2t.net/addgene:143845 ; RRID:Addgene_143845)
