[The description below was written by a language model from this plasmid's Addgene catalogue record and pLannotate feature annotations shown in this document.]
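Description:
TFORF1759 is a third-generation-style, self-inactivating lentiviral expression plasmid built on the pLX_TRC317 backbone and carrying the human ALYREF open reading frame (also known as ALY, REF, BEF or THOC4). It belongs to a barcoded transcription factor ORF collection in which each construct bears a unique 24-bp barcode, so the overexpressed factor can be identified by sequencing in pooled screens. The barcode itself is not annotated in the feature table. It may lie in the short region between the ORF and the WPRE, where only a small U6-promoter-like fragment is called, but the record does not confirm this. In bacteria the plasmid is maintained through a high-copy ColE1/pUC origin and ampicillin resistance (AmpR). An f1 origin and lac/T7/T3 remnants from the parental cloning vector are also present. The depositor notes that the plasmid can recombine.

The viral genome is transcribed from a chimeric RSV promoter fused to a truncated HIV-1 5' LTR. This is followed by the Ψ packaging signal with a partial gag sequence, the Rev response element for nuclear export of the full-length RNA, and a cPPT/CTS element that aids nuclear import. It ends in a ΔU3 3' LTR that inactivates LTR promoter activity after integration. Within this unit, an SV40 early promoter drives puromycin N-acetyltransferase for selection of transduced mammalian cells. A separate EF-1α promoter drives constitutive ALYREF expression, with a downstream WPRE to enhance transcript stability and expression. No epitope tag or fluorescent reporter is annotated. The construct is intended for lentiviral overexpression of ALYREF, alone or as part of pooled directed-differentiation screens.
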