Features (pLannotate 1.2.2; 31 found; start..end, strand, type, name):
      5..231     +  promoter       RSV promoter: Rous sarcoma virus enhancer/promoter
    232..412     +  LTR            5' LTR (truncated): truncated 5' long terminal repeat (LTR) from HIV-1
    459..584     +  misc_feature   HIV-1 Ψ: packaging signal of human immunodeficiency virus type 1
    568..931     +  CDS            HIV-1 gag (fragment): gag protein from human immunodeficiency virus 1; gag
   1077..1310    +  misc_feature   RRE: The Rev response element (RRE) of HIV-1 allows for Rev-dependent mRNA export from the nucleus to the cytoplasm.
   1687..1713    +  CDS            Rev (fragment): human immunodeficiency virus 1 (HIV-1) Rev protein; rev; enhances nuclear export of unspliced and incompletely spliced viral mRNAs
   1720..1743    +  promoter       SV40 promoter (fragment): SV40 early promoter
   1744..1815    +  promoter       SV40 promoter (fragment): SV40 enhancer and early promoter
   1839..1974    +  rep_origin     SV40 ori: SV40 origin of replication
   2020..2616    +  CDS            PuroR (fragment): puromycin N-acetyltransferase; pac from Streptomyces; confers resistance to puromycin
   2665..2782    +  misc_feature   cPPT/CTS: central polypurine tract and central termination sequence of HIV-1
   2847..2913    +  CDS            small t antigen (fragment): SV40 (simian virus 40) small t antigen
   2920..4098    +  promoter       EF-1α promoter: strong constitutive promoter for human elongation factor EF-1α
   4136..4906    +  CDS            ALYREF: THOC4_HUMAN - Also known as ALY, BEF, THOC4. Experimental evidence at protein level: Swiss-Prot protein existence level 1. Acts as chaperone and promotes the dimerization of transcription factors containing basic leucine zipper (bZIP) domains and thereby promotes transcriptional activation. From Homo sapiens (Human).
   4922..4975    +  promoter       U6 promoter (fragment): RNA polymerase III promoter for human U6 snRNA
   5017..5605    +  misc_feature   WPRE: woodchuck hepatitis virus posttranscriptional regulatory element
   5656..5675    +  misc_feature   cPPT/CTS (fragment): central polypurine tract and central termination sequence of HIV-1
   5677..5910    +  LTR            3' LTR (ΔU3): self-inactivating 3' long terminal repeat (LTR) from HIV-1
   5988..6109    +  polyA_signal   SV40 poly(A) signal: SV40 polyadenylation signal
   6149..6284    +  rep_origin     SV40 ori: SV40 origin of replication
   6305..6323    -  promoter       T7 promoter: promoter for bacteriophage T7 RNA polymerase
   6331..6486    +  CDS            lacZα (fragment): LacZα fragment of β-galactosidase; lacZ fragment
   6491..6919    +  rep_origin     f1 ori (sequence partly withheld): f1 bacteriophage origin of replication; arrow indicates direction of (+) strand synthesis
   6972..7076    +  promoter       AmpR promoter: bla
   7077..7937    +  CDS            AmpR: β-lactamase; bla; confers resistance to ampicillin, carbenicillin, and related antibiotics
   8108..8696    +  rep_origin     ori: high-copy-number ColE1/pMB1/pBR322/pUC origin of replication
   8879..8971    +  CDS            lacI (fragment): lac repressor; lacI; The lac repressor binds to the lac operator to inhibit transcription in E. coli. This inhibition can be relieved by adding lactose or isopropyl-β-D-thiogalactopyranoside (IPTG).
   8984..9005    +  protein_bind   CAP binding site: CAP binding activates transcription in the presence of cAMP. E. coli catabolite activator protein
   9020..9050    +  promoter       lac promoter: promoter for the E. coli lac operon
   9058..9074    +  protein_bind   lac operator: The lac repressor binds to the lac operator to inhibit transcription in E. coli. This inhibition can be relieved by adding lactose or isopropyl-β-D-thiogalactopyranoside (IPTG). lac repressor encoded by lacI
   9119..9137    +  promoter       T3 promoter: promoter for bacteriophage T3 RNA polymerase
>Addgene plasmid #143845 | TFORF1759 | addgene full sequence | sequence record 396272 | Addgene NGS Result
TTAATGTAGTCTTATGCAATACTCTTGTAGTCTTGCAACATGGTAACGATGAGTTAGCAACATGCCTTAC
AAGGAGAGAAAAAGCACCGTGCATGCCGATTGGTGGAAGTAAGGTGGTACGATCGTGCCTTATTAGGAAG
GCAACAGACGGGTCTGACATGGATTGGACGAACCACTGAATTGCCGCATTGCAGAGATATTGTATTTAAG
TGCCTAGCTCGATACATAAACGGGTCTCTCTGGTTAGACCAGATCTGAGCCTGGGAGCTCTCTGGCTAAC
TAGGGAACCCACTGCTTAAGCCTCAATAAAGCTTGCCTTGAGTGCTTCAAGTAGTGTGTGCCCGTCTGTT
GTGTGACTCTGGTAACTAGAGATCCCTCAGACCCTTTTAGTCAGTGTGGAAAATCTCTAGCAGTGGCGCC
CGAACAGGGACTTGAAAGCGAAAGGGAAACCAGAGGAGCTCTCTCGACGCAGGACTCGGCTTGCTGAAGC
GCGCACGGCAAGAGGCGAGGGGCGGCGACTGGTGAGTACGCCAAAAATTTTGACTAGCGGAGGCTAGAAG
GAGAGAGATGGGTGCGAGAGCGTCAGTATTAAGCGGGGGAGAATTAGATCGCGATGGGAAAAAATTCGGT
TAAGGCCAGGGGGAAAGAAAAAATATAAATTAAAACATATAGTATGGGCAAGCAGGGAGCTAGAACGATT
CGCAGTTAATCCTGGCCTGTTAGAAACATCAGAAGGCTGTAGACAAATACTGGGACAGCTACAACCATCC
CTTCAGACAGGATCAGAAGAACTTAGATCATTATATAATACAGTAGCAACCCTCTATTGTGTGCATCAAA
GGATAGAGATAAAAGACACCAAGGAAGCTTTAGACAAGATAGAGGAAGAGCAAAACAAAAGTAAGACCAC
CGCACAGCAAGCGGCCGCTGATCTTCAGACCTGGAGGAGGAGATATGAGGGACAATTGGAGAAGTGAATT
ATATAAATATAAAGTAGTAAAAATTGAACCATTAGGAGTAGCACCCACCAAGGCAAAGAGAAGAGTGGTG
CAGAGAGAAAAAAGAGCAGTGGGAATAGGAGCTTTGTTCCTTGGGTTCTTGGGAGCAGCAGGAAGCACTA
TGGGCGCAGCGTCAATGACGCTGACGGTACAGGCCAGACAATTATTGTCTGGTATAGTGCAGCAGCAGAA
CAATTTGCTGAGGGCTATTGAGGCGCAACAGCATCTGTTGCAACTCACAGTCTGGGGCATCAAGCAGCTC
CAGGCAAGAATCCTGGCTGTGGAAAGATACCTAAAGGATCAACAGCTCCTGGGGATTTGGGGTTGCTCTG
GAAAACTCATTTGCACCACTGCTGTGCCTTGGAATGCTAGTTGGAGTAATAAATCTCTGGAACAGATTTG
GAATCACACGACCTGGATGGAGTGGGACAGAGAAATTAACAATTACACAAGCTTAATACACTCCTTAATT
GAAGAATCGCAAAACCAGCAAGAAAAGAATGAACAAGAATTATTGGAATTAGATAAATGGGCAAGTTTGT
GGAATTGGTTTAACATAACAAATTGGCTGTGGTATATAAAATTATTCATAATGATAGTAGGAGGCTTGGT
AGGTTTAAGAATAGTTTTTGCTGTACTTTCTATAGTGAATAGAGTTAGGCAGGGATATTCACCATTATCG
TTTCAGACCCACCTCCCAACCCCGAGGGGACCCATGCATTGCATCTCAATTAGTCAGCAACCAGGTGTGG
AAAGTCCCCAGGCTCCCCAGCAGGCAGAAGTATGCAAAGCATGCGTCTCAATTAGTCAGCAACCATAGTC
CCGCCCCTAACTCCGCCCATCCCGCCCCTAACTCCGCCCAGTTCCGCCCATTCTCCGCCCCATGGCTGAC
TAATTTTTTTTATTTATGCAGAGGCCGAGGCCGCCTCGGCCTCTGAGCTATTCCAGAAGTAGTGAGGAGG
CTTTTTTGGAGGCCTAGGCTTTTGCAAAAAGCTTTCTAGAGGTACCACCGGAGCTTACCATGACCGAGTA
CAAGCCCACGGTGCGCCTCGCCACCCGCGACGACGTCCCCAGGGCCGTACGCACCCTCGCCGCCGCGTTC
GCCGACTACCCCGCCACGCGCCACACCGTCGATCCGGACCGCCACATCGAGCGGGTCACCGAGCTGCAAG
AACTCTTCCTCACGCGCGTCGGGCTCGACATCGGCAAGGTGTGGGTCGCGGACGACGGCGCCGCCGTGGC
GGTCTGGACCACGCCGGAGAGCGTCGAAGCGGGGGCGGTGTTCGCCGAGATCGGCCCGCGCATGGCCGAG
TTGAGCGGTTCCCGGCTGGCCGCGCAGCAACAGATGGAAGGCCTCCTGGCGCCGCACCGGCCCAAGGAGC
CCGCGTGGTTCCTGGCCACCGTCGGCGTCTCGCCCGACCACCAGGGCAAGGGTCTGGGCAGCGCCGTCGT
GCTCCCCGGAGTGGAGGCGGCCGAGCGCGCCGGGGTGCCCGCCTTCCTGGAGACCTCCGCGCCCCGCAAC
CTCCCCTTCTACGAGCGGCTCGGCTTCACCGTCACCGCCGACGTCGAGGTGCCCGAAGGACCGCGCACCT
GGTGCATGACCCGCAAGCCCGGTGCCAGTTAACGAATTCTAGATCTTGAGACAAATGGCAGTATTCATCC
ACAATTTTAAAAGAAAAGGGGGGATTGGGGGGTACAGTGCAGGGGAAAGAATAGTAGACATAATAGCAAC
AGACATACAAACTAAAGAATTACAAAAACAAATTACAAAAATTCAAAATTTTCGGGTTTATTACAGGGAC
AGCAGAGATCCACTTTGGCGCCGGCTCGAGGCCTGCAGGTGCAAAGATGGATAAAGTTTTAAACAGAGAG
GAATCTTTGCAGCTAATGGACCTTCTAGGTCTTGAAAGGAGTGGGAATTGGCTCCGGTGCCCGTCAGTGG
GCAGAGCGCACATCGCCCACAGTCCCCGAGAAGTTGGGGGGAGGGGTCGGCAATTGAACCGGTGCCTAGA
GAAGGTGGCGCGGGGTAAACTGGGAAAGTGATGTCGTGTACTGGCTCCGCCTTTTTCCCGAGGGTGGGGG
AGAACCGTATATAAGTGCAGTAGTCGCCGTGAACGTTCTTTTTCGCAACGGGTTTGCCGCCAGAACACAG
GTAAGTGCCGTGTGTGGTTCCCGCGGGCCTGGCCTCTTTACGGGTTATGGCCCTTGCGTGCCTTGAATTA
CTTCCACCTGGCTGCAGTACGTGATTCTTGATCCCGAGCTTCGGGTTGGAAGTGGGTGGGAGAGTTCGAG
GCCTTGCGCTTAAGGAGCCCCTTCGCCTCGTGCTTGAGTTGAGGCCTGGCCTGGGCGCTGGGGCCGCCGC
GTGCGAATCTGGTGGCACCTTCGCGCCTGTCTCGCTGCTTTCGATAAGTCTCTAGCCATTTAAAATTTTT
GATGACCTGCTGCGACGCTTTTTTTCTGGCAAGATAGTCTTGTAAATGCGGGCCAAGATCTGCACACTGG
TATTTCGGTTTTTGGGGCCGCGGGCGGCGACGGGGCCCGTGCGTCCCAGCGCACATGTTCGGCGAGGCGG
GGCCTGCGAGCGCGGCCACCGAGAATCGGACGGGGGTAGTCTCAAGCTGGCCGGCCTGCTCTGGTGCCTG
GCCTCGCGCCGCCGTGTATCGCCCCGCCCTGGGCGGCAAGGCTGGCCCGGTCGGCACCAGTTGCGTGAGC
GGAAAGATGGCCGCTTCCCGGCCCTGCTGCAGGGAGCTCAAAATGGAGGACGCGGCGCTCGGGAGAGCGG
GCGGGTGAGTCACCCACACAAAGGAAAAGGGCCTTTCCGTCCTCAGCCGTCGCTTCATGTGACTCCACGG
AGTACCGGGCGCCGTCCAGGCACCTCGATTAGTTCTCGAGCTTTTGGAGTACGTCGTCTTTAGGTTGGGG
GGAGGGGTTTTATGCGATGGAGTTTCCCCACACTGAGTGGGTGGAGACTGAAGTTAGGCCAGCTTGGCAC
TTGATGTAATTCTCCTTGGAATTTGCCCTTTTTGAGTTTGGATCTTGGTTCATTCTCAAGCCTCAGACAG
TGGTTCAAAGTTTTTTTCTTCCATTTCAGGTGTCGTGAGGCTAGCACCGCCACCATGCCCGATTCCGCGC
CCGCCATGGCCGACAAAATGGACATGTCTCTGGACGACATCATTAAACTGAACCGGAGCCAGCGAGGCGG
CCGGGGCGGGGGCCGGGGCCGCGGCCGGGCCGGCTCCCAGGGCGGCCGCGGCGGTGGGGCGCAGGCCGCC
GCGCGAGTGAATCGAGGCGGCGGGCCCATCCGGAACCGGCCGGCCATCGCCCGCGGCGCGGCCGGCGGAG
GCGGCAGGAACCGACCGGCGCCCTACAGCAGGCCAAAACAACTTCCCGACAAGTGGCAGCACGATCTTTT
CGACAGTGGCTTCGGCGGTGGTGCCGGCGTGGAGACAGGTGGGAAACTGCTGGTGTCCAATCTGGATTTT
GGAGTCTCAGACGCCGATATTCAGGAACTCTTTGCTGAATTTGGAACGCTGAAGAAGGCGGCTGTGCACT
ATGATCGCTCTGGTCGCAGCTTAGGAACAGCAGACGTGCACTTTGAGCGGAAGGCAGATGCCCTGAAGGC
CATGAAGCAGTACAACGGCGTCCCTCTGGATGGCCGCCCCATGAACATTCAGCTTGTCACGTCACAGATT
GACGCACAGCGGAGGCCTGCACAGAGCGTAAACAGAGGTGGCATGACTAGAAACCGTGGCGCTGGAGGTT
TTGGTGGTGGTGGAGGCACCCGGAGAGGCACCCGCGGAGGCGCCCGTGGAAGAGGCAGAGGTGCCGGCAG
GAATTCAAAGCAGCAGCTTTCGGCAGAGGAGCTGGATGCCCAGCTGGACGCCTATAATGCGAGAATGGAC
ACCAGTTAGTAATGAACTAGTCCGTAACTTGAAAGTATTTCGATTTCTTGGCTTTATATATCTTGTGGAA
AGGACGAGGTCGTACTTATTGAATTGACATTACGCGTTAAGTCGACAATCAACCTCTGGATTACAAAATT
TGTGAAAGATTGACTGGTATTCTTAACTATGTTGCTCCTTTTACGCTATGTGGATACGCTGCTTTAATGC
CTTTGTATCATGCTATTGCTTCCCGTATGGCTTTCATTTTCTCCTCCTTGTATAAATCCTGGTTGCTGTC
TCTTTATGAGGAGTTGTGGCCCGTTGTCAGGCAACGTGGCGTGGTGTGCACTGTGTTTGCTGACGCAACC
CCCACTGGTTGGGGCATTGCCACCACCTGTCAGCTCCTTTCCGGGACTTTCGCTTTCCCCCTCCCTATTG
CCACGGCGGAACTCATCGCCGCCTGCCTTGCCCGCTGCTGGACAGGGGCTCGGCTGTTGGGCACTGACAA
TTCCGTGGTGTTGTCGGGGAAATCATCGTCCTTTCCTTGGCTGCTCGCCTGTGTTGCCACCTGGATTCTG
CGCGGGACGTCCTTCTGCTACGTCCCTTCGGCCCTCAATCCAGCGGACCTTCCTTCCCGCGGCCTGCTGC
CGGCTCTGCGGCCTCTTCCGCGTCTTCGCCTTCGCCCTCAGACGAGTCGGATCTCCCTTTGGGCCGCCTC
CCCGCGTCGACTTTAAGACCAATGACTTACAAGGCAGCTGTAGATCTTAGCCACTTTTTAAAAGAAAAGG
GGGGACTGGAAGGGCTAATTCACTCCCAACGAAGACAAGATCTGCTTTTTGCTTGTACTGGGTCTCTCTG
GTTAGACCAGATCTGAGCCTGGGAGCTCTCTGGCTAACTAGGGAACCCACTGCTTAAGCCTCAATAAAGC
TTGCCTTGAGTGCTTCAAGTAGTGTGTGCCCGTCTGTTGTGTGACTCTGGTAACTAGAGATCCCTCAGAC
CCTTTTAGTCAGTGTGGAAAATCTCTAGCAGTACGTATAGTAGTTCATGTCATCTTATTATTCAGTATTT
ATAACTTGCAAAGAAATGAATATCAGAGAGTGAGAGGAACTTGTTTATTGCAGCTTATAATGGTTACAAA
TAAAGCAATAGCATCACAAATTTCACAAATAAAGCATTTTTTTCACTGCATTCTAGTTGTGGTTTGTCCA
AACTCATCAATGTATCTTATCATGTCTGGCTCTAGCTATCCCGCCCCTAACTCCGCCCATCCCGCCCCTA
ACTCCGCCCAGTTCCGCCCATTCTCCGCCCCATGGCTGACTAATTTTTTTTATTTATGCAGAGGCCGAGG
CCGCCTCGGCCTCTGAGCTATTCCAGAAGTAGTGAGGAGGCTTTTTTGGAGGCCTAGGGACGTACCCAAT
TCGCCCTATAGTGAGTCGTATTACGCGCGCTCACTGGCCGTCGTTTTACAACGTCGTGACTGGGAAAACC
CTGGCGTTACCCAACTTAATCGCCTTGCAGCACATCCCCCTTTCGCCAGCTGGCGTAATAGCGAAGAGGC
CCGCACCGATCGCCCTTCCCAACAGTTGCGCAGCCTGAATGGCGAATGGG
[124 nt withheld, positions 6491-6614]
C
[91 nt withheld, positions 6616-6706]
A
[49 nt withheld, positions 6708-6756]
CCTTTGACGTTGGAGTCCACGTTCTTT
[37 nt withheld, positions 6784-6820]
ACCCTATCTCGGTCTATTCTTTTGATTTATAAGGGATTTTGCCGATTTCGGCCTATTGGTTAAAAAATGA
GCTGATTTAACAAAAATTTAACGCGAATTTTAACAAAATATTAACGCTTACAATTTAGGTGGCACTTTTC
GGGGAAATGTGCGCGGAACCCCTATTTGTTTATTTTTCTAAATACATTCAAATATGTATCCGCTCATGAG
ACAATAACCCTGATAAATGCTTCAATAATATTGAAAAAGGAAGAGTATGAGTATTCAACATTTCCGTGTC
GCCCTTATTCCCTTTTTTGCGGCATTTTGCCTTCCTGTTTTTGCTCACCCAGAAACGCTGGTGAAAGTAA
AAGATGCTGAAGATCAGTTGGGTGCACGAGTGGGTTACATCGAACTGGATCTCAACAGCGGTAAGATCCT
TGAGAGTTTTCGCCCCGAAGAACGTTTTCCAATGATGAGCACTTTTAAAGTTCTGCTATGTGGCGCGGTA
TTATCCCGTATTGACGCCGGGCAAGAGCAACTCGGTCGCCGCATACACTATTCTCAGAATGACTTGGTTG
AGTACTCACCAGTCACAGAAAAGCATCTTACGGATGGCATGACAGTAAGAGAATTATGCAGTGCTGCCAT
AACCATGAGTGATAACACTGCGGCCAACTTACTTCTGACAACGATCGGAGGACCGAAGGAGCTAACCGCT
TTTTTGCACAACATGGGGGATCATGTAACTCGCCTTGATCGTTGGGAACCGGAGCTGAATGAAGCCATAC
CAAACGACGAGCGTGACACCACGATGCCTGTAGCAATGGCAACAACGTTGCGCAAACTATTAACTGGCGA
ACTACTTACTCTAGCTTCCCGGCAACAATTAATAGACTGGATGGAGGCGGATAAAGTTGCAGGACCACTT
CTGCGCTCGGCCCTTCCGGCTGGCTGGTTTATTGCTGATAAATCTGGAGCCGGTGAGCGTGGGTCTCGCG
GTATCATTGCAGCACTGGGGCCAGATGGTAAGCCCTCCCGTATCGTAGTTATCTACACGACGGGGAGTCA
GGCAACTATGGATGAACGAAATAGACAGATCGCTGAGATAGGTGCCTCACTGATTAAGCATTGGTAACTG
TCAGACCAAGTTTACTCATATATACTTTAGATTGATTTAAAACTTCATTTTTAATTTAAAAGGATCTAGG
TGAAGATCCTTTTTGATAATCTCATGACCAAAATCCCTTAACGTGAGTTTTCGTTCCACTGAGCGTCAGA
CCCCGTAGAAAAGATCAAAGGATCTTCTTGAGATCCTTTTTTTCTGCGCGTAATCTGCTGCTTGCAAACA
AAAAAACCACCGCTACCAGCGGTGGTTTGTTTGCCGGATCAAGAGCTACCAACTCTTTTTCCGAAGGTAA
CTGGCTTCAGCAGAGCGCAGATACCAAATACTGTTCTTCTAGTGTAGCCGTAGTTAGGCCACCACTTCAA
GAACTCTGTAGCACCGCCTACATACCTCGCTCTGCTAATCCTGTTACCAGTGGCTGCTGCCAGTGGCGAT
AAGTCGTGTCTTACCGGGTTGGACTCAAGACGATAGTTACCGGATAAGGCGCAGCGGTCGGGCTGAACGG
GGGGTTCGTGCACACAGCCCAGCTTGGAGCGAACGACCTACACCGAACTGAGATACCTACAGCGTGAGCT
ATGAGAAAGCGCCACGCTTCCCGAAGGGAGAAAGGCGGACAGGTATCCGGTAAGCGGCAGGGTCGGAACA
GGAGAGCGCACGAGGGAGCTTCCAGGGGGAAACGCCTGGTATCTTTATAGTCCTGTCGGGTTTCGCCACC
TCTGACTTGAGCGTCGATTTTTGTGATGCTCGTCAGGGGGGCGGAGCCTATGGAAAAACGCCAGCAACGC
GGCCTTTTTACGGTTCCTGGCCTTTTGCTGGCCTTTTGCTCACATGTTCTTTCCTGCGTTATCCCCTGAT
TCTGTGGATAACCGTATTACCGCCTTTGAGTGAGCTGATACCGCTCGCCGCAGCCGAACGACCGAGCGCA
GCGAGTCAGTGAGCGAGGAAGCGGAAGAGCGCCCAATACGCAAACCGCCTCTCCCCGCGCGTTGGCCGAT
TCATTAATGCAGCTGGCACGACAGGTTTCCCGACTGGAAAGCGGGCAGTGAGCGCAACGCAATTAATGTG
AGTTAGCTCACTCATTAGGCACCCCAGGCTTTACACTTTATGCTTCCGGCTCGTATGTTGTGTGGAATTG
TGAGCGGATAACAATTTCACACAGGAAACAGCTATGACCATGATTACGCCAAGCGCGCAATTAACCCTCA
CTAAAGGGAACAAAAGCTGGAGCTGCAAGC
