>Addgene plasmid #143845 | TFORF1759 | depositor partial sequence | sequence record 283662 | Insert
ACCGCCACCATGCCCGATTCCGCGCCCGCCATGGCCGACAAAATGGACATGTCTCTGGACGACATCATTA
AACTGAACCGGAGCCAGCGAGGCGGCCGGGGCGGGGGCCGGGGCCGCGGCCGGGCCGGCTCCCAGGGCGG
CCGCGGCGGTGGGGCGCAGGCCGCCGCGCGAGTGAATCGAGGCGGCGGGCCCATCCGGAACCGGCCGGCC
ATCGCCCGCGGCGCGGCCGGCGGAGGCGGCAGGAACCGACCGGCGCCCTACAGCAGGCCAAAACAACTTC
CCGACAAGTGGCAGCACGATCTTTTCGACAGTGGCTTCGGCGGTGGTGCCGGCGTGGAGACAGGTGGGAA
ACTGCTGGTGTCCAATCTGGATTTTGGAGTCTCAGACGCCGATATTCAGGAACTCTTTGCTGAATTTGGA
ACGCTGAAGAAGGCGGCTGTGCACTATGATCGCTCTGGTCGCAGCTTAGGAACAGCAGACGTGCACTTTG
AGCGGAAGGCAGATGCCCTGAAGGCCATGAAGCAGTACAACGGCGTCCCTCTGGATGGCCGCCCCATGAA
CATTCAGCTTGTCACGTCACAGATTGACGCACAGCGGAGGCCTGCACAGAGCGTAAACAGAGGTGGCATG
ACTAGAAACCGTGGCGCTGGAGGTTTTGGTGGTGGTGGAGGCACCCGGAGAGGCACCCGCGGAGGCGCCC
GTGGAAGAGGCAGAGGTGCCGGCAGGAATTCAAAGCAGCAGCTTTCGGCAGAGGAGCTGGATGCCCAGCT
GGACGCCTATAATGCGAGAATGGACACCAGTTAGTAATGAACTAGTCCGTAACTTGAAAGTATTTCGATT
TCTTGGCTTTATATATCTTGTGGAAAGGACGAGGTCGTACTTATTGAATTGACATT
