>Addgene plasmid #143845 | TFORF1759 | depositor partial sequence | sequence record 283663 | Barcode
GGTCGTACTTATTGAATTGACATT
